>Addgene plasmid #70489 | R777-E205 Hs.PTEN | depositor full sequence | sequence record 125938 | Full Sequence
TTAACGCTAGCATGGATGTTTTCCCAGTCACGACGTTGTAAAACGACGGCCAGTCTTAAAATTCGAGCTC
GGTCCGAGGATCCGAAATAATGATTTTATTTTGACTGATAGTGACCTGTTCGTTGCAACAAATTGATAAG
CAATGCTTTTTTATAATGCCAACTTTGTACAAAAAAGTTGGCACCATGACAGCCATCATCAAAGAGATCG
TTAGCAGAAACAAAAGGAGATATCAAGAGGATGGATTCGACTTAGACTTGACCTATATTTATCCAAACAT
TATTGCTATGGGATTTCCTGCAGAAAGACTTGAAGGCGTATACAGGAACAATATTGATGATGTAGTAAGG
TTTTTGGATTCAAAGCATAAAAACCATTACAAGATATACAATCTTTGTGCTGAAAGACATTATGACACCG
CCAAATTTAATTGCAGAGTTGCACAATATCCTTTTGAAGACCATAACCCACCACAGCTAGAACTTATCAA
ACCCTTTTGTGAAGATCTTGACCAATGGCTAAGTGAAGATGACAATCATGTTGCAGCAATTCACTGTAAA
GCTGGAAAGGGACGAACTGGTGTAATGATATGTGCATATTTATTACATCGGGGCAAATTTTTAAAGGCAC
AAGAGGCCCTAGATTTCTATGGGGAAGTAAGGACCAGAGACAAAAAGGGAGTAACTATTCCCAGTCAGAG
GCGCTATGTGTATTATTATAGCTACCTGTTAAAGAATCATCTGGATTATAGACCAGTGGCACTGTTGTTT
CACAAGATGATGTTTGAAACTATTCCAATGTTCAGTGGCGGAACTTGCAATCCTCAGTTTGTGGTCTGCC
AGCTAAAGGTGAAGATATATTCCTCCAATTCAGGACCCACACGACGGGAAGACAAGTTCATGTACTTTGA
GTTCCCTCAGCCGTTACCTGTGTGTGGTGATATCAAAGTAGAGTTCTTCCACAAACAGAACAAGATGCTA
AAAAAGGACAAAATGTTTCACTTTTGGGTAAATACATTCTTCATACCAGGACCAGAGGAAACCTCAGAAA
AAGTAGAAAATGGAAGTCTATGTGATCAAGAAATCGATAGCATTTGCAGTATAGAGCGTGCAGATAATGA
CAAGGAATATCTAGTACTTACTTTAACAAAAAATGATCTTGACAAAGCAAATAAAGACAAAGCCAACCGA
TACTTTTCTCCAAATTTTAAGGTGAAGCTGTACTTCACAAAAACAGTAGAGGAGCCGTCAAATCCAGAGG
CTAGCAGTTCAACTTCTGTAACACCAGATGTTAGTGACAATGAACCTGATCATTATAGATATTCTGACAC
CACTGACTCTGATCCAGAGAATGAACCTTTTGATGAAGATCAGCATACACAAATTACAAAAGTCTAATCA
ACTTTCTTGTACAAAGTTGGCATTATAGGAAAGCATTGCTTATCAATTTGTTGCAACGAACAGGTCACTA
TCAGTCAAAATAAAATCATTATTTGCATGCAAGCTTAGATCCTCTAGACCAGCCAGGACAGAAATGCCTC
GACTTCGCTGCTACCCAAGGTTGCCGGGTGACGCACACCGTGGAAACGGATGAAGGCACGAACCCAGTGG
ACATAAGCCTGTTCGGTTCGTAAGCTGTAATGCAAGTAGCGTATGCGCTCACGCAACTGGTCCAGAACCT
TGACCGAACGCAGCGGTGGTAACGGCGCAGTGGCGGTTTTCATGGCTTGTTATGACTGTTTTTTTGGGGT
ACAGTCTATGCCTCGGGCATCCAAGCAGCAAGCGCGTTACGCCGTGGGTCGATGTTTGATGTTATGGAGC
AGCAACGATGTTACGCAGCAGGGCAGTCGCCCTAAAACAAAGTTAAACATTATGAGGGAAGCGGTGATCG
CCGAAGTATCGACTCAACTATCAGAGGTAGTTGGCGTCATCGAGCGCCATCTCGAACCGACGTTGCTGGC
CGTACATTTGTACGGCTCCGCAGTGGATGGCGGCCTGAAGCCACACAGTGATATTGATTTGCTGGTTACG
GTGACCGTAAGGCTTGATGAAACAACGCGGCGAGCTTTGATCAACGACCTTTTGGAAACTTCGGCTTCCC
CTGGAGAGAGCGAGATTCTCCGCGCTGTAGAAGTCACCATTGTTGTGCACGACGACATCATTCCGTGGCG
TTATCCAGCTAAGCGCGAACTGCAATTTGGAGAATGGCAGCGCAATGACATTCTTGCAGGTATCTTCGAG
CCAGCCACGATCGACATTGATCTGGCTATCTTGCTGACAAAAGCAAGAGAACATAGCGTTGCCTTGGTAG
GTCCAGCGGCGGAGGAACTCTTTGATCCGGTTCCTGAACAGGATCTATTTGAGGCGCTAAATGAAACCTT
AACGCTATGGAACTCGCCGCCCGACTGGGCTGGCGATGAGCGAAATGTAGTGCTTACGTTGTCCCGCATT
TGGTACAGCGCAGTAACCGGCAAAATCGCGCCGAAGGATGTCGCTGCCGACTGGGCAATGGAGCGCCTGC
CGGCCCAGTATCAGCCCGTCATACTTGAAGCTAGACAGGCTTATCTTGGACAAGAAGAAGATCGCTTGGC
CTCGCGCGCAGATCAGTTGGAAGAATTTGTCCACTACGTGAAAGGCGAGATCACCAAGGTAGTCGGCAAA
TAACCCTCGAGCCACCCATGACCAAAATCCCTTAACGTGAGTTACGCGTCGTTCCACTGAGCGTCAGACC
CCGTAGAAAAGATCAAAGGATCTTCTTGAGATCCTTTTTTTCTGCGCGTAATCTGCTGCTTGCAAACAAA
AAAACCACCGCTACCAGCGGTGGTTTGTTTGCCGGATCAAGAGCTACCAACTCTTTTTCCGAAGGTAACT
GGCTTCAGCAGAGCGCAGATACCAAATACTGTCCTTCTAGTGTAGCCGTAGTTAGGCCACCACTTCAAGA
ACTCTGTAGCACCGCCTACATACCTCGCTCTGCTAATCCTGTTACCAGTGGCTGCTGCCAGTGGCGATAA
GTCGTGTCTTACCGGGTTGGACTCAAGACGATAGTTACCGGATAAGGCGCAGCGGTCGGGCTGAACGGGG
GGTTCGTGCACACAGCCCAGCTTGGAGCGAACGACCTACACCGAACTGAGATACCTACAGCGTGAGCATT
GAGAAAGCGCCACGCTTCCCGAAGGGAGAAAGGCGGACAGGTATCCGGTAAGCGGCAGGGTCGGAACAGG
AGAGCGCACGAGGGAGCTTCCAGGGGGAAACGCCTGGTATCTTTATAGTCCTGTCGGGTTTCGCCACCTC
TGACTTGAGCGTCGATTTTTGTGATGCTCGTCAGGGGGGCGGAGCCTATGGAAAAACGCCAGCAACGCGG
CCTTTTTACGGTTCCTGGCCTTTTGCTGGCCTTTTGCTCACATGTTCTTTCCTGCGTTATCCCCTGATTC
TGTGGATAACCGTATTACCGCCTTTGAGTGAGCTGATACCGCTCGCCGCAGCCGAACGACCGAGCGCAGC
GAGTCAGTGAGCGAGGAAGCGGAAGAGCGCCCAATACGCAAACCGCCTCTCCCCGCGCGTTGGCCGATTC
ATTAATGCAGCTGGCACGACAGGTTTCCCGACTGGAAAGCGGGCAGTGAGCGCAACGCAATTAATACGCG
TACCGCTAGCCAGGAAGAGTTTGTAGAAACGCAAAAAGGCCATCCGTCAGGATGGCCTTCTGCTTAGTTT
GATGCCTGGCAGTTTATGGCGGGCGTCCTGCCCGCCACCCTCCGGGCCGTTGCTTCACAACGTTCAAATC
CGCTCCCGGCGGATTTGTCCTACTCAGGAGAGCGTTCACCGACAAACAACAGATAAAACGAAAGGCCCAG
TCTTCCGACTGAGCCTTTCGTTTTATTTGATGCCTGGCAGTTCCCTACTCTCGCG
Features (pLannotate 1.2.2; 11 found; start..end, strand, type, name):
     18..54      -  CDS            lacZα (fragment): LacZα fragment of β-galactosidase; lacZ fragment
     85..180     +  protein_bind   attL3: mutant version of attL; recombination site for the Gateway® LR reaction LR Clonase™
    186..1394    +  CDS            PTEN: PTEN_HUMAN - Also known as MMAC1, TEP1. Experimental evidence at protein level: Swiss-Prot protein existence level 1. [Isoform alpha]: Functional kinase, like isoform 1 it antagonizes the PI3K-AKT/PKB signaling pathway. Plays a role in mitochondrial energetic metabolism by promoting COX activity and ATP production, via collaboration with isoform 1 in increasing protein levels of PINK1. From Homo sapiens (Human).
   1402..1495    -  protein_bind   attL2 (fragment): mutant version of attL; recombination site for the Gateway® LR reaction LR Clonase™
   1610..1633    +  promoter       Pc promoter (fragment): intI1 (promoter lies within the coding sequence); class 1 integron promoter
   1809..1865    +  CDS            GmR (fragment): gentamycin acetyltransferase; aacC1; confers resistance to gentamycin
   1872..2663    +  CDS            SmR: aminoglycoside adenylyltransferase (Murphy, 1985); aadA; confers resistance to spectinomycin and streptomycin
   2756..3344    +  rep_origin     ori: high-copy-number ColE1/pMB1/pBR322/pUC origin of replication
   3527..3619    +  CDS            lacI (fragment): lac repressor; lacI; The lac repressor binds to the lac operator to inhibit transcription in E. coli. This inhibition can be relieved by adding lactose or isopropyl-β-D-thiogalactopyranoside (IPTG).
   3674..3701    -  terminator     rrnB T2 terminator: transcription terminator T2 from the E. coli rrnB gene
   3833..3876    +  terminator     rrnB T1 terminator: Escherichia coli rrnB; transcription terminator T1 from the E. coli rrnB gene
