[The description below was written by a language model from this plasmid's Addgene catalogue record and pLannotate feature annotations shown in this document.]
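Description:
R777-E205 Hs.PTEN is a Gateway entry clone built on the pDonor-255 backbone and carrying the human PTEN open reading frame, the tumour-suppressor phosphatase that antagonises PI3K–AKT signalling. The plasmid totals about 3.9 kb (a 2.7 kb backbone plus a roughly 1.2 kb insert). It replicates in E. coli from a high-copy ColE1/pUC-type origin. Selection is with spectinomycin through an aadA (SmR) aminoglycoside adenylyltransferase gene. This gene appears to be driven by a class 1 integron Pc promoter remnant that lies upstream alongside a short, non-functional gentamicin acetyltransferase fragment. Small lacZα and lacI fragments are vestigial backbone sequences. The rrnB T1 and T2 terminators sit upstream of the cloning region, where they would insulate the insert from read-through transcription.

The PTEN coding sequence is flanked by two attL recombination sites. The automated annotation labels the upstream site as attL3 and the downstream one as a partial attL2, so the exact identity of the upstream site should be checked against the backbone documentation rather than assumed. No promoter for expression of the ORF is annotated, as expected for an entry clone. The plasmid is instead meant as a donor for LR Clonase recombination, which transfers PTEN into destination vectors that supply the promoter, tags and host-specific elements. Because the ORF retains its stop codon, it suits expression of the native protein or of N-terminal fusions, but not C-terminal tagging. The record cites two different version numbers of the same PTEN reference transcript.
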