Addgene plasmid #70489: R777-E205 Hs.PTEN
Purpose: Gateway ORF clone of human PTEN [NM_000314.5] with stop codon (for native or N-terminal fusions)
Depositing lab: Dominic Esposito. Depositing organization: National Cancer Institute (NCI).
Backbone
  Vector backbone: pDonor-255
  Backbone size w/o insert (bp): 2693
  Vector type: Gateway Entry Clone
Growth in bacteria
  Bacterial resistance: Spectinomycin, 50 μg/mL
  Growth temperature: 37°C
  Growth strain: DH10B
  Copy number: High Copy
Gene/Insert
  Gene/Insert name: PTEN
  Species: H. sapiens (human)
  Insert size (bp): 1212
  GenBank ID: NM_000314.6
  Entrez Gene: PTEN (a.k.a. 10q23del, BZS, CWS1, DEC, GLM2, MHAM, MMAC1, PTEN1, PTENbeta, TEP1)
  Cloning method: Gateway Cloning
  Sequencing primers: 5′ M13F 23-mer (5'-CCCAGTCACGACGTTGTAAAACG); 3′ attLR 23-mer (5'-TAACATCAGAGATTTTGAGACAC)
Terms and licenses: Academic/Nonprofit Terms; Industry Terms: Not Available to Industry
How to cite: R777-E205 Hs.PTEN was a gift from Dominic Esposito (Addgene plasmid # 70489 ; http://n2t.net/addgene:70489 ; RRID:Addgene_70489)
