>Addgene plasmid #70489 | R777-E205 Hs.PTEN | addgene partial sequence | sequence record 130477 | pCR8_R1 5'-cgaaccgaacaggcttatgt-3'
GTGTGCGTCACCCGGCAACCTTGGGTAGCAGCGAAGTCGAGGCATTTCTGTCCTGGCTGGTCTAGAGGAT
CTAAGCTTGCATGCAAATAATGATTTTATTTTGACTGATAGTGACCTGTTCGTTGCAACAAATTGATAAG
CAATGCTTTCCTATAATGCCAACTTTGTACAAGAAAGTTGATTAGACTTTTGTAATTTGTGTATGCTGAT
CTTCATCAAAAGGTTCATTCTCTGGATCAGAGTCAGTGGTGTCAGAATATCTATAATGATCAGGTTCATT
GTCACTAACATCTGGTGTTACAGAAGTTGAACTGCTAGCCTCTGGATTTGACGGCTCCTCTACTGTTTTT
GTGAAGTACAGCTTCACCTTAAAATTTGGAGAAAAGTATCGGTTGGCTTTGTCTTTATTTGCTTTGTCAA
GATCATTTTTTGTTAAAGTAAGTACTAGATATTCCTTGTCATTATCTGCACGCTCTATACTGCAAATGCT
ATCGATTTCTTGATCACATAGACTTCCATTTTCTACTTTTTCTGAGGTTTCCTCTGGTCCTGGTATGAAG
AATGTATTTACCCAAAAGTGAAACATTTTGTCCTTTTTTAGCATCTTGTTCTGTTTGTGGAAGAACTCTA
CTTTGATATCACCACACACAGGTAACGGCTGAGGGAACTCAAAGTACATGAACTTGTCTTCCCGTCGTGT
GGGTCCTGAATTGGAGGAATATATCTTCACCTTTAGCTGGCAGACCACAAACTGAGGATTGCAAGTTCCG
CCACTGAACATTGGAATAGTTTCAAACATCATCTTGTGAAACAACAGTGCCACTGGTCTATAATCCAGAT
GATTCTTTAACAGGTAGCTATAATAATACACATAGCGCCTCTGACTGGGAATAGTTACTCCCTTTTTGTC
TCTGGTCCTTACTTCCCCATAGAAATCTAGGGCCTCTTGTGCCTTTAAAAATTTGCCCCGATGTA
